>Addgene plasmid #40852 | pNH1 | depositor full sequence | sequence record 54034 | pNH1 sequence 3087 bps
CTGCATTAATGAATCGGCCAACGCGCGGGGAGAGGCGGTTTGCGTATTGGGCGCTCTTCCGCTTCCTCGC
TCACTGACTCGCTGCGCTCGGTCGTTCGGCTGCGGCGAGCGGTATCAGCTCACTCAAAGGCGGTAATACG
GTTATCCACAGAATCAGGGGATAACGCAGGAAAGAACATGAATTAATTCTCATGTTTGACAGCTTATCAT
CGATTAGCTTTAATGCGGTAGTTTATCACAGTTAAATTGCTAACGCAGTCAGGCACCGTGTATGAAATCT
AACAATGCGCTCATCGTCATCCTCGGCACCGTCACCCTGGATGCTGTAGGCATAGGCTTGGTTATGCCGG
TACTGCCGGGCCTCTTGCGGGATATCGTCCATTCCGACAGCATCGCCAGTCACTATGGCGTGCTGCTAGC
GCTATATGCGTTGATGCAATTTCTATGCGCACCCGTTCTCGGAGCACTGTCCGACCGCTTTGGCCGCCGC
CCAGTCCTGCTCGCTTCGCTACTTGGAGCCACTATCGACTACGCGATCATGGCGACCACACCCGTCCTGT
GGATTCTCTACGCCGGACGCATCGTGGCCGGCATCACCGGCGCCACAGGTGCGGTTGCTGGCGCCTATAT
CGCCGACATCACCGATGGGGAAGATCGGGCTCGCCACTTCGGGCTCATGAGCGCTTGTTTCGGCGTGGGT
ATGGTGGCAGGCCCCGTGGCCGGGGGACTGTTGGGCGCCATCTCCTTACATGCACCATTCCTTGCGGCGG
CGGTGCTCAACGGCCTCAACCTACTACTGGGCTGCTTCCTAATGCAGGAGTCGCATAAGGGAGAGCGCCG
ACCCATGCCCTTGAGAGCCTTCAACCCAGTCAGCTCCTTCCGGTGGGCGCGGGGCATGACTATCGTCGCC
GCACTTATGACTGTCTTCTTTATCATGCAACTCGTAGGACAGGTGCCGGCAGCGCTCTGGGTCATTTTCG
GCGAGGACCGCTTTCGCTGGAGCGCGACGATGATCGGCCTGTCGCTTGCGGTATTCGGAATCTTGCACGC
CCTCGCTCAAGCCTTCGTCACTGGTCCCGCCACCAAACGTTTCGGCGAGAAGCAGGCCATTATCGCCGGC
ATGGCGGCCGACGCGCTGGGCTACGTCTTGCTGGCGTTCGCGACGCGAGGCTGGATGGCCTTCCCCATTA
TGATTCTTCTCGCTTCCGGCGGCATCGGGATGCCCGCGTTGCAGGCCATGCTGTCCAGGCAGGTAGATGA
CGACCATCAGGGACAGCTTCAAGGATCGCTCGCGGCTCTTACCAGCCTAACTTCGATCATTGGACCGCTG
ATCGTCACGGCGATTTATGCCGCCTCGGCGAGCACATGGAACGGGTTGGCATGGATTGTAGGCGCCGCCC
TATACCTTGTCTGCCTCCCCGCGTTGCGTCGCGGTGCATGGAGCCGGGCCACCTCGACCTGAATGGAAGC
CGGCGGCACCTCGCTAACGGATTCACCACTCCAAGAATTGGAGCCAATCAATTCTTGCGGAGAACTGTGA
ATGCGCAAACCAACCCTTGATCGGGGAAGAACAGTATGTCGAGCTATTTTTTGACTTACTGGGGATCAAG
CCTGATTGGGAGAAAATAAAATATCCCCTATAGTGAGTCGTATTACATGGTCATAGCTGTTTCCTGGCAG
CTCTGGCCCGTGTCTCAAAATCTCTGATGTTACATTGCACAAGATAAAAATATATCATCATGCCTCCTCT
AGAGGTCTCGCTATCGCCAGCAATCACGGCGGCAAGCAAGCGCTCGAAACGGTGCAGCGGCTGTTGCCGG
TGCTGTGCCAGGACCATGGGAGACCCTCGAGCCACCCATGACCAAAATCCCTTAACGTGAGTTACGCGTC
GTTCCACTGAGCGTCAGACCCCGTAGAAAAGATCAAAGGATCTTCTTGAGATCCTTTTTTTCTGCGCGTA
ATCTGCTGCTTGCAAACAAAAAAACCACCGCTACCAGCGGTGGTTTGTTTGCCGGATCAAGAGCTACCAA
CTCTTTTTCCGAAGGTAACTGGCTTCAGCAGAGCGCAGATACCAAATACTGTTCTTCTAGTGTAGCCGTA
GTTAGGCCACCACTTCAAGAACTCTGTAGCACCGCCTACATACCTCGCTCTGCTAATCCTGTTACCAGTG
GCTGCTGCCAGTGGCGATAAGTCGTGTCTTACCGGGTTGGACTCAAGACGATAGTTACCGGATAAGGCGC
AGCGGTCGGGCTGAACGGGGGGTTCGTGCACACAGCCCAGCTTGGAGCGAACGACCTACACCGAACTGAG
ATACCTACAGCGTGAGCTATGAGAAAGCGCCACGCTTCCCGAAGGGAGAAAGGCGGACAGGTATCCGGTA
AGCGGCAGGGTCGGAACAGGAGAGCGCACGAGGGAGCTTCCAGGGGGAAACGCCTGGTATCTTTATAGTC
CTGTCGGGTTTCGCCACCTCTGACTTGAGCGTCGATTTTTGTGATGCTCGTCAGGGGGGCGGAGCCTATG
GAAAAACGCCAGCAACGCGGCCTTTTTACGGTTCCTGGCCTTTTGCTGGCCTTTTGCTCACATGTTCTTT
CCTGCGTTATCCCCTGATTCTGTGGATAACCGTATTACCGCCTTTGAGTGAGCTGATACCGCTCGCCGCA
GCCGAACGACCGAGCGCAGCGAGTCAGTGAGCGAGGAAGCGGAAGAGCGCCCAATACGCAAACCGCCTCT
CCCCGCGCGTTGGCCGATTCATTAATGCAGCTGGCACGACAGGTTTCCCGACTGGAAAGCGGGCAGTGAG
CGCAACGCAATTAATACGCGTACCGCTAGCCAGGAAGAGTTTGTAGAAACGCAAAAAGGCCATCCGTCAG
GATGGCCTTCTGCTTAGTTTGATGCCTGGCAGTTTATGGCGGGCGTCCTGCCCGCCACCCTCCGGGCCGT
TGCTTCACAACGTTCAAATCCGCTCCCGGCGGATTTGTCCTACTCAGGAGAGCGTTCACCGACAAACAAC
AGATAAAACGAAAGGCCCAGTCTTCCGACTGAGCCTTTCGTTTTATTTGATGCCTGGCAGTTCCCTACTC
TCGCGTT
Features (pLannotate 1.2.2; 10 found; start..end, strand, type, name):
      1..54      -  CDS            lacI (fragment): lac repressor; lacI; The lac repressor binds to the lac operator to inhibit transcription in E. coli. This inhibition can be relieved by adding lactose or isopropyl-β-D-thiogalactopyranoside (IPTG).
     56..180     -  rep_origin     RSF ori (fragment): Plasmids containing the RSF 1030 origin of replication can be propagated in E. coli cells that contain additional plasmids with compatible origins.
    196..224     +  promoter       tet promoter: E. coli promoter for tetracycline efflux protein gene
    272..1462    +  CDS            TcR: tetracycline efflux protein; tet; confers resistance to tetracycline
   1560..1634    +  CDS            KanR (fragment): aminoglycoside phosphotransferase; aphA-3; confers resistance to kanamycin
   1637..1655    -  promoter       T7 promoter: promoter for bacteriophage T7 RNA polymerase
   1936..2524    +  rep_origin     ori: high-copy-number ColE1/pMB1/pBR322/pUC origin of replication
   2707..2799    +  CDS            lacI (fragment): lac repressor; lacI; The lac repressor binds to the lac operator to inhibit transcription in E. coli. This inhibition can be relieved by adding lactose or isopropyl-β-D-thiogalactopyranoside (IPTG).
   2854..2881    -  terminator     rrnB T2 terminator: transcription terminator T2 from the E. coli rrnB gene
   3013..3056    +  terminator     rrnB T1 terminator: Escherichia coli rrnB; transcription terminator T1 from the E. coli rrnB gene
