[The description below was written by a language model from this plasmid's Addgene catalogue record and pLannotate feature annotations shown in this document.]
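Description:
pNH1 is a small (about 3.1 kb) bacterial cloning plasmid that serves as a repeat module for building custom TAL effector DNA-binding arrays. It is built on the pTC14 backbone and was described in a publication on efficient design and assembly of TALENs and other TAL effector-based constructs. It replicates in E. coli from a high-copy ColE1/pUC-type origin and is selected with tetracycline, through a tetracycline efflux gene (TcR) driven by its native tet promoter.

The payload is a 74 bp insert named "repeat NH1", derived from Xanthomonas oryzae and cloned between XbaI and XhoI sites that both remain intact. By the naming convention of this type of module set, the name would indicate a TAL effector repeat carrying the NH repeat-variable diresidue and designated for the first position in an array, although the record does not spell this out. The short insert itself is not annotated in the feature table. No promoter is recorded as driving it, which fits a storage and donor plasmid rather than an expression construct.

The remaining annotated features are a T7 promoter, rrnB T1 and T2 terminators, and short fragments of lacI, KanR and an RSF origin. The fragments look like vestiges of the plasmids from which the backbone was assembled, and nothing in the record assigns them a function. In practice the plasmid would be used alongside other repeat modules to assemble ordered arrays that specify a chosen DNA target, which then go into TALEN or other TAL effector backbones. The record does not give the details of that assembly scheme.
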