Addgene plasmid #40852: pNH1
Depositing lab: Adam Bogdanove. Depositing organization: Iowa State University Research Foundation. Publication: Efficient design and assembly of custom TALEN and other TAL effector-based constructs for DNA targeting. Cermak T, Doyle EL, Christian M, Wang L, Zhang Y, Schmidt C, Baller JA, Somia NV, Bogdanove AJ, Voytas DF. Nucleic Acids Res. 2011 Jul;39(12):e82. doi: 10.1093/nar/gkr218 PubMed 21493687.
Backbone
  Vector backbone: pTC14
  Backbone size w/o insert (bp): 3013
  Total vector size (bp): 3087
Growth in bacteria
  Bacterial resistance: Tetracycline, 10 μg/mL
  Growth temperature: 37°C
  Growth strain: DH5alpha
  Growth instructions: DH5a/LB+antibiotics
  Copy number: High Copy
Gene/Insert
  Gene/Insert name: repeat NH1
  Species: Xanthomonas oryzae
  Insert size (bp): 74
  Cloning method: Restriction Enzyme; 5′ cloning site XbaI (not destroyed); 3′ cloning site XhoI (not destroyed)
  Sequencing primers: 5′ pTC14_F2 (caagcctgattgggagaaaa)
Terms and licenses: Academic/Nonprofit Terms; Industry Terms: Not Available to Industry
How to cite: pNH1 was a gift from Adam Bogdanove (Addgene plasmid # 40852 ; http://n2t.net/addgene:40852 ; RRID:Addgene_40852)
