>Addgene plasmid #40852 | pNH1 | addgene partial sequence | sequence record 55966 | pTC14_F2 5'-caagcctgattgggagaaaa-3'
GTGAGTCGTATTACATGGTCATAGCTGTTTCCTGGCAGCTCTGGCCCGTGTCTCAAAATCTCTGATGTTA
CATTGCACAAGATAAAAATATATCATCATGCCTCCTCTAGAGGTCTCGCTATCGCCAGCAATCACGGCGG
CAAGCAAGCGCTCGAAACGGTGCAGCGGCTGTTGCCGGTGCTGTGCCAGGACCATGGGAGACCCTCGAGC
CACCCATGACCAAAATCCCTTAACGTGAGTTACGCGTCGTTCCACTGAGCGTCAGACCCCGTAGAAAAGA
TCAAAGGATCTTCTTGAGATCCTTTTTTTCTGCGCGTAATCTGCTGCTTGCAAACAAAAAAACCACCGCT
ACCAGCGGTGGTTTGTTTGCCGGATCAAGAGCTACCAACTCTTTTTCCGAAGGTAACTGGCTTCAGCAGA
GCGCAGATACCAAATACTGTTCTTCTAGTGTAGCCGTAGTTAGGCCACCACTTCAAGAACTCTGTAGCAC
CGCCTACATACCTCGCTCTGCTAATCCTGTTACCAGTGGCTGCTGCCAGTGGCGATAAGTCGTGTCTTAC
CGGGTTGGACTCAAGACGATAGTTACCGGATAAGGCGCAGCGGTCGGGCTGAACGGGGGGTTCGTGCACA
CAGCCCAGCTTGGAGCGAACGACCTACACCGAACTGAGATACCTACAGCGTGAGCTATGAGAAAGCGCCA
CGCTTCCCGAAGGGAGAAAGGCGGACAGGTATCCGGTAAGCGGCAGGGTCGGAACAGGAGAGCGCACGAG
GGAGCTTCCAGGGGGAAACGCCTGGTATCTTTATAGTCCTGTCGGGTTTCGCCACCTCTGACTTGAGCGT
CGATTTTTGTGATGCTCGTCAGGGGG
